Addgene plasmid #46313: pGEX-4T-1-p19-T7-Vif
Depositing lab: Judy Lieberman. Depositing organization: Boston Children's Hospital. Publication: Efficient and specific gene knockdown by small interfering RNAs produced in bacteria. Huang L, Jin J, Deighan P, Kiner E, McReynolds L, Lieberman J. Nat Biotechnol. 2013 Apr;31(4):350-6. doi: 10.1038/nbt.2537. Epub 2013 Mar 10. PubMed 23475073.
Backbone
  Vector backbone: pGEX-4T-1
  Backbone size w/o insert (bp): 4941
  Total vector size (bp): 6719
  Vector type: Bacterial Expression ; pro-siRNA
Growth in bacteria
  Bacterial resistance: Ampicillin, 100 μg/mL
  Growth temperature: 37°C
  Growth strain: DH5alpha
  Copy number: Unknown
Gene/Insert 1
  Gene/Insert name: p19
  Species: Tomato bushy stunt virus
  Insert size (bp): 519
  GenBank ID: AJ288942
  Tag / fusion protein: GST (N terminal on backbone); 6XHis (C terminal on insert)
  Cloning method: Restriction Enzyme; 5′ cloning site BamHI (unknown if destroyed); 3′ cloning site SacI (unknown if destroyed)
  Sequencing primers: 5′ GGGCTGGCAAGCCACGTTTGGTG; 3′ CCGGGAGCTGCATGTGTCAGAGG
Gene/Insert 2
  Gene/Insert name: Vif DNA-1
  Species: HIV-1
  Insert size (bp): 577
  Cloning method: Restriction Enzyme; 5′ cloning site SacI (unknown if destroyed); 3′ cloning site XhoI (unknown if destroyed)
  Sequencing primers: 5′ ATGGAACGAGCTATACAAGGA; 3′ CCGGGAGCTGCATGTGTCAGAGG
Gene/Insert 3
  Gene/Insert name: linker
  Species: Synthetic
  Insert size (bp): 32
  Cloning method: Restriction Enzyme; 5′ cloning site XhoI (unknown if destroyed); 3′ cloning site SalI (unknown if destroyed)
  Sequencing primers: 5′ ATGGAACGAGCTATACAAGGA; 3′ CCGGGAGCTGCATGTGTCAGAGG
Gene/Insert 4
  Gene/Insert name: Vif DNA-2
  Species: HIV-1
  Insert size (bp): 577
  Cloning method: Restriction Enzyme; 5′ cloning site SalI (unknown if destroyed); 3′ cloning site NotI (unknown if destroyed)
  Sequencing primers: 5′ ATGGAACGAGCTATACAAGGA; 3′ CCGGGAGCTGCATGTGTCAGAGG
Terms and licenses: Academic/Nonprofit Terms; Industry Terms: Not Available to Industry
Depositor comments: IMPORTANT NOTE: Addgene was unable to sequence this plasmid to our usual standards of quality control due to the hairpin nature of the insert. More information about this plasmid can be found in a Dec. 2013 Nature Protocols paper from the Lieberman lab; PMID: 24177290
How to cite: pGEX-4T-1-p19-T7-Vif was a gift from Judy Lieberman (Addgene plasmid # 46313 ; http://n2t.net/addgene:46313 ; RRID:Addgene_46313)
