[The description below was written by a language model from this plasmid's Addgene catalogue record.]
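Description:
pGEX-4T-1-p19-T7-Vif is a bacterial expression plasmid of about 6.7 kb built on the pGEX-4T-1 backbone and classed by the depositor as a "pro-siRNA" vector, meaning it is designed to produce small interfering RNAs inside E. coli. It is selected with ampicillin. The record does not give a feature table, copy number or origin of replication, and it does not explicitly list promoters. pGEX vectors normally drive the GST fusion from the IPTG-inducible tac promoter, and the "T7" in the name suggests a T7 promoter upstream of the Vif hairpin cassette, but neither is confirmed in the fields provided.

The payload has two functional parts. The first is the p19 gene of Tomato bushy stunt virus (519 bp), cloned BamHI–SacI so that it is fused to the backbone's N-terminal GST and carries a C-terminal 6xHis tag. p19 is a viral suppressor of RNA silencing that binds short double-stranded RNAs of siRNA size, so it can capture and stabilise such species in the cell, and the tags allow the protein and its bound RNA to be recovered by affinity purification. The second part consists of two 577 bp HIV-1 Vif segments separated by a 32 bp synthetic linker, inserted sequentially between SacI and NotI. The depositor describes this insert as a hairpin, which implies the two copies are in inverted orientation, so that transcription yields a long Vif double-stranded RNA that is processed into siRNAs in the bacteria. The resulting p19-bound pool is intended for knockdown of HIV-1 Vif. The repository notes that the hairpin structure prevented sequence verification to its usual standard.
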