>Addgene plasmid #46313 | pGEX-4T-1-p19-T7-Vif | depositor partial sequence | sequence record 65430 | BamHI to NotI site
GGATCCATGGAACGAGCTATACAAGGAAACGACGCTAGGGAACAAGCTAACAGTGAACGTTGGGATGGAG
GATCAGGAGGTACCACTTCTCCCTTCAAACTTCCTGACGAAAGTCCGAGTTGGACTGAGTGGCGGCTACA
TAACGATGAGACGAATTCGAATCAAGATAATCCCCTTGGTTTCAAGGAAAGCTGGGGTTTCGGGAAAGTT
GTATTTAAGAGATATCTCAGATACGACAGGACGGAAGCTTCACTGCACAGAGTCCTTGGATCTTGGACGG
GAGATTCGGTTAACTATGCAGCATCTCGATTTTTCGGTTTCGACCAGATCGGATGTACCTATAGTATTCG
GTTTCGAGGAGTTAGTATCACCGTTTCTGGAGGGTCGCGAACTCTTCAGCATCTCTGTGAGATGGCAATT
CGGTCTAAGCAAGAACTGCTACAGCTTGCCCCAATCGAAGTGGAAAGTAATGTATCAAGAGGATGCCCTG
AAGGTACTCAAACCTTCGAAAAAGAAAGCGAGCACCACCACCACCACCACTGAATCTAATACGACTCACT
ATAGGGGAGCTCGGAAAACAGATGGCAGGTGATGATTGTGTGGCAAGTAGACAGGATGAGGATTAGAACA
TGGAAAAGTTTAGTAAAACACCATATGTATGTTTCAGGGAAAGCTAGGGGATGGTTTTATAGACATCACT
ATGAAAGCCCTCATCCAAGAATAAGTTCAGAAGTACACATCCCACTAGGGGATGCTAGATTGGTAATAAC
AACATATTGGGGTCTGCATACAGGAGAAAGAGACTGGCATTTGGGTCAGGGAGTCTCCATAGAATGGAGG
AAAAAGAGATATAGCACACAAGTAGACCCTGAACTAGCAGACCAACTAATTCATCTGTATTACTTTGACT
GTTTTTCAGACTCTGCTATAAGAAAGGCCTTATTAGGACACATAGTTAGCCCTAGGTGTGAATATCAAGC
AGGACATAACAAGGTAGGATCTCTACAATACTTGGCACTAGCAGCATTAATAACACCAAAAAAGATAAAG
CCACCTTTGCCTAGTGTTACGAAACTGACAGAGGATAGATGGAACAAGCCCCAGAAGACCAAGGGCCACA
GAGGGAGCCACACAATGAATGGACACTAGCTCGAGTCTAGAGGGCCCGTTTAAACCCGCTGATCAGCGTC
GACCTAGTGTCCATTCATTGTGTGGCTCCCTCTGTGGCCCTTGGTCTTCTGGGGCTTGTTCCATCTATCC
TCTGTCAGTTTCGTAACACTAGGCAAAGGTGGCTTTATCTTTTTTGGTGTTATTAATGCTGCTAGTGCCA
AGTATTGTAGAGATCCTACCTTGTTATGTCCTGCTTGATATTCACACCTAGGGCTAACTATGTGTCCTAA
TAAGGCCTTTCTTATAGCAGAGTCTGAAAAACAGTCAAAGTAATACAGATGAATTAGTTGGTCTGCTAGT
TCAGGGTCTACTTGTGTGCTATATCTCTTTTTCCTCCATTCTATGGAGACTCCCTGACCCAAATGCCAGT
CTCTTTCTCCTGTATGCAGACCCCAATATGTTGTTATTACCAATCTAGCATCCCCTAGTGGGATGTGTAC
TTCTGAACTTATTCTTGGATGAGGGCTTTCATAGTGATGTCTATAAAACCATCCCCTAGCTTTCCCTGAA
ACATACATATGGTGTTTTACTAAACTTTTCCATGTTCTAATCCTCATCCTGTCTACTTGCCACACAATCA
TCACCTGCCATCTGTTTTCCGCGGCCGC
